Addgene plasmid #42754: TAL3291
Depositing lab: Keith Joung. Depositing organization: Massachusetts General Hospital. Publication: Targeted gene disruption in somatic zebrafish cells using engineered TALENs. Sander JD, Cade L, Khayter C, Reyon D, Peterson RT, Joung JK, Yeh JR. Nat Biotechnol. 2011 Aug 5;29(8):697-8. doi: 10.1038/nbt.1934. PubMed 21822241.
Backbone
  Vector backbone: JDS71
  Backbone manufacturer: Addgene plasmid #32287
  Backbone size w/o insert (bp): 6447
  Vector type: Mammalian Expression ; T7
Growth in bacteria
  Bacterial resistance: Ampicillin, 100 μg/mL
  Growth temperature: 37°C
  Growth strain: XL1 Blue
  Copy number: High Copy
Gene/Insert
  Gene/Insert name: ZebrafishCommunity-hs3st1l1-right (alt name: hs3st1l1)
  Species: D. rerio (zebrafish)
  Insert size (bp): 1640
  Entrez Gene: hs3st1l1 (a.k.a. 3-OST-7, 3OST7, HS3st7)
  Promoter: CMV
  Tag / fusion protein: 3X Flag (N terminal on backbone); WT FOKI (C terminal on backbone)
  Cloning method: Restriction Enzyme; 5′ cloning site N/A (destroyed during cloning); 3′ cloning site N/A (destroyed during cloning)
  Sequencing primers: 5′ CMV-F; 3′ BGH-rev
Terms and licenses: Academic/Nonprofit Terms; Industry Terms: Not Available to Industry
Depositor comments: Target binding site: TGGAGGAGCGGCGTATGC It is strongly recommended that users perform a diagnostic digest to verify this plasmid prior to use. For example, a double digest of the plasmid with BamHI and KpnI should result in two bands at 2.3kb and 5.8kb.
How to cite: TAL3291 was a gift from Keith Joung (Addgene plasmid # 42754 ; http://n2t.net/addgene:42754 ; RRID:Addgene_42754)
