[The description below was written by a language model from this plasmid's Addgene catalogue record.]
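Description:
TAL3291 is a TALEN expression plasmid built on the JDS71 backbone (about 6.4 kb without insert), a mammalian expression vector that also carries a T7 promoter. It is maintained in E. coli as a high-copy plasmid under ampicillin selection. The roughly 1.6 kb insert, named ZebrafishCommunity-hs3st1l1-right, is best understood as an engineered TAL effector repeat array rather than the zebrafish gene itself. It encodes the DNA-binding module designed to recognise an 18-nucleotide target site in the zebrafish hs3st1l1 locus (also known as 3-OST-7). The cloning sites used to place the array into the backbone were destroyed during assembly.

The backbone supplies the remaining parts of the nuclease. A 3X Flag tag lies at the N terminus for detection, and a wild-type FokI cleavage domain is fused at the C terminus. A CMV promoter drives expression in mammalian cells, and the BGH reverse sequencing primer suggests a BGH polyadenylation region downstream, although no feature table is available to confirm this. The T7 designation indicates that the coding sequence can also be transcribed in vitro, which is the usual way of producing TALEN mRNA for embryo injection.

FokI cuts only as a dimer, so this "right" monomer is meant to be paired with a matching "left" TALEN that binds the opposite half-site. The pair would then make a double-strand break at hs3st1l1, and error-prone repair of that break would produce disrupting indels. The associated work concerns targeted gene disruption in somatic zebrafish cells with engineered TALENs. The record does not identify the partner plasmid or the spacer length between the half-sites.
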