>Addgene plasmid #42754 | TAL3291 | depositor partial sequence | sequence record 57874 | TAL3291 sequence 2430 bps
TCTAGAGCTAGCACCATGGACTACAAAGACCATGACGGTGATTATAAAGATCATGACATCGATTACAAGG
ATGACGATGACAAGATGGCCCCCAAGAAGAAGAGGAAGGTGGGCATTCACCGCGGGGTACCTATGGTGGA
CTTGAGGACACTCGGTTATTCGCAACAGCAACAGGAGAAAATCAAGCCTAAGGTCAGGAGCACCGTCGCG
CAACACCACGAGGCGCTTGTGGGGCATGGCTTCACTCATGCGCATATTGTCGCGCTTTCACAGCACCCTG
CGGCGCTTGGGACGGTGGCTGTCAAATACCAAGATATGATTGCGGCCCTGCCCGAAGCCACGCACGAGGC
AATTGTAGGGGTCGGTAAACAGTGGTCGGGAGCGCGAGCACTTGAGGCGCTGCTGACTGTGGCGGGTGAG
CTTAGGGGGCCTCCGCTCCAGCTCGACACCGGGCAGCTGCTGAAGATCGCGAAGAGAGGGGGAGTAACAG
CGGTAGAGGCAGTGCACGCCTGGCGCAATGCGCTCACCGGGGCCCCCTTGAACCTGACCCCAGACCAGGT
AGTCGCAATCGCGAACAATAATGGGGGAAAGCAAGCCCTGGAAACCGTGCAAAGGTTGTTGCCGGTCCTT
TGTCAAGACCACGGCCTTACACCGGAGCAAGTCGTGGCCATTGCAAATAATAACGGTGGCAAACAGGCTC
TTGAGACGGTTCAGAGACTTCTCCCAGTTCTCTGTCAAGCCCACGGGCTGACTCCCGATCAAGTTGTAGC
GATTGCGTCGAACATTGGAGGGAAACAAGCATTGGAGACTGTCCAACGGCTCCTTCCCGTGTTGTGTCAA
GCCCACGGTTTGACGCCTGCACAAGTGGTCGCCATCGCCAACAACAACGGCGGTAAGCAGGCGCTGGAAA
CAGTACAGCGCCTGCTGCCTGTACTGTGCCAGGATCATGGACTGACCCCAGACCAGGTAGTCGCAATCGC
GAACAATAATGGGGGAAAGCAAGCCCTGGAAACCGTGCAAAGGTTGTTGCCGGTCCTTTGTCAAGACCAC
GGCCTTACACCGGAGCAAGTCGTGGCCATTGCAAGCAACATCGGTGGCAAACAGGCTCTTGAGACGGTTC
AGAGACTTCTCCCAGTTCTCTGTCAAGCCCACGGGCTGACTCCCGATCAAGTTGTAGCGATTGCGAATAA
CAATGGAGGGAAACAAGCATTGGAGACTGTCCAACGGCTCCTTCCCGTGTTGTGTCAAGCCCACGGTTTG
ACGCCTGCACAAGTGGTCGCCATCGCCAGCCATGATGGCGGTAAGCAGGCGCTGGAAACAGTACAGCGCC
TGCTGCCTGTACTGTGCCAGGATCATGGACTGACCCCAGACCAGGTAGTCGCAATCGCGAACAATAATGG
GGGAAAGCAAGCCCTGGAAACCGTGCAAAGGTTGTTGCCGGTCCTTTGTCAAGACCACGGCCTTACACCG
GAGCAAGTCGTGGCCATTGCAAATAATAACGGTGGCAAACAGGCTCTTGAGACGGTTCAGAGACTTCTCC
CAGTTCTCTGTCAAGCCCACGGGCTGACTCCCGATCAAGTTGTAGCGATTGCGTCGCATGACGGAGGGAA
ACAAGCATTGGAGACTGTCCAACGGCTCCTTCCCGTGTTGTGTCAAGCCCACGGTTTGACGCCTGCACAA
GTGGTCGCCATCGCCAACAACAACGGCGGTAAGCAGGCGCTGGAAACAGTACAGCGCCTGCTGCCTGTAC
TGTGCCAGGATCATGGACTGACCCCAGACCAGGTAGTCGCAATCGCGTCAAACGGAGGGGGAAAGCAAGC
CCTGGAAACCGTGCAAAGGTTGTTGCCGGTCCTTTGTCAAGACCACGGCCTTACACCGGAGCAAGTCGTG
GCCATTGCAAGCAACATCGGTGGCAAACAGGCTCTTGAGACGGTTCAGAGACTTCTCCCAGTTCTCTGTC
AAGCCCACGGGCTGACTCCCGATCAAGTTGTAGCGATTGCGTCCAACGGTGGAGGGAAACAAGCATTGGA
GACTGTCCAACGGCTCCTTCCCGTGTTGTGTCAAGCCCACGGTTTGACGCCTGCACAAGTGGTCGCCATC
GCCAACAACAACGGCGGTAAGCAGGCGCTGGAAACAGTACAGCGCCTGCTGCCTGTACTGTGCCAGGATC
ATGGACTGACACCCGAACAGGTGGTCGCCATTGCTTCCCACGACGGAGGACGGCCAGCCTTGGAGTCCAT
CGTAGCCCAATTGTCCAGGCCCGATCCCGCGTTGGCTGCGTTAACGAATGACCATCTGGTGGCGTTGGCA
TGTCTTGGTGGACGACCCGCGCTCGATGCAGTCAAAAAGGGTCTGCCTCATGCTCCCGCATTGATCAAAA
GAACCAACCGGCGGATTCCCGAGAGAACTTCCCATCGAGTCGCGGGATCC
