>Addgene plasmid #42754 | TAL3291 | addgene partial sequence | sequence record 60754 | JDS-TALEN-F 5'-TAGGGGTCGGTAAACAGTGG-3'
TGTGGCGGGTGAGCTTAGGGGGCCTCCGCTCCAGCTCGACACCGGGCAGCTGCTGAAGATCGCGAAGAGA
GGGGGAGTAACAGCGGTAGAGGCAGTGCACGCCTGGCGCAATGCGCTCACCGGGGCCCCCTTGAACCTGA
CCCCAGACCAGGTAGTCGCAATCGCGAACAATAATGGGGGAAAGCAAGCCCTGGAAACCGTGCAAAGGTT
GTTGCCGGTCCTTTGTCAAGACCACGGCCTTACACCGGAGCAAGTCGTGGCCATTGCAAATAATAACGGT
GGCAAACAGGCTCTTGAGACGGTTCAGAGACTTCTCCCAGTTCTCTGTCAAGCCCACGGGCTGACTCCCG
ATCAAGTTGTAGCGATTGCGTCGAACATTGGAGGGAAACAAGCATTGGAGACTGTCCAACGGCTCCTTCC
CGTGTTGTGTCAAGCCCACGGTTTGACGCCTGCACAAGTGGTCGCCATCGCCAACAACAACGGCGGTAAG
CAGGCGCTGGAAACAGTACAGCGCCTGCTGCCTGTACTGTGCCAGGATCATGGACTGACCCCAGACCAGG
TAGTCGCAATCGCGAACAATAATGGGGGAAAGCAAGCCCTGGAAACCGTGCAAAGGTTGTTGCCGGTCCT
TTGTCAAGACCACGGCCTTACACCGGAGCAAGTCGTGGCCATTGCAAGCAACATCGGTGGCAAACAGGCT
CTTGAGACGGTTCAGAGACTTCTCCCAGTTCTCTGTCAAGCCCACGGGCTGACTCCCGATCAAGTTGTAG
CGATTGCGAATAACAATGGAGGGAAACAAGCATTGGAGACTGTCCAACGGCTCCTTCCCGTGTTGTGTCA
AGCCCACGGTTTGACGCCTGCACAAGTGG
